Addgene plasmid #170938: EF1A_Hygro_P2A_RUNX1_W79R_Barcode
Purpose: Overexpression of RUNX1 W79R mutant protein.
Depositing lab: Prashant Mali. Depositing organization: University of California, San Diego (UCSD). Publication: Interface-guided phenotyping of coding variants in the transcription factor RUNX1. Ozturk K, Panwala R, Sheen J, Ford K, Jayne N, Portell A, Zhang DE, Hutter S, Haferlach T, Ideker T, Mali P, Carter H. Cell Rep. 2024 Jul 4;43(7):114436. doi: 10.1016/j.celrep.2024.114436. PubMed 38968069.
Backbone
  Vector backbone: EF1a_mCherry_P2A_Hygro_Barcode
  Backbone manufacturer: Prashant Mali (Addgene #120426)
  Backbone size w/o insert (bp): 9508
  Vector type: Mammalian Expression, Lentiviral
  Selectable markers: Hygromycin
Growth in bacteria
  Bacterial resistance: Ampicillin, 100 μg/mL
  Growth temperature: 37°C
  Growth strain: NEB Stable
  Copy number: High Copy
Gene/Insert
  Gene/Insert name: RUNX1 (alt name: AML1)
  Species: H. sapiens (human)
  Insert size (bp): 1359
  Mutation: W79R
  Entrez Gene: RUNX1 (a.k.a. AML1, AML1-EVI-1, AMLCR1, CBF2alpha, CBFA2, EVI-1, PEBP2aB, PEBP2alpha)
  Promoter: Ef1A
  Cloning method: Gibson Cloning
  Sequencing primers: 5′ CTGTGTAGAAGTACTCGCCGATAGTG; 3′ TCTTGTCTTCGTTGGGAGTG
Terms and licenses: Academic/Nonprofit Terms; Industry Terms: Not Available to Industry
Depositor comments: Please visit https://doi.org/10.1101/2023.08.03.551876 for bioRxiv preprint.
How to cite: EF1A_Hygro_P2A_RUNX1_W79R_Barcode was a gift from Prashant Mali (Addgene plasmid # 170938 ; http://n2t.net/addgene:170938 ; RRID:Addgene_170938)
