[The description below was written by a language model from this plasmid's Addgene catalogue record and pLannotate feature annotations shown in this document.]
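Description:
EF1A_Hygro_P2A_RUNX1_W79R_Barcode is an HIV-1-based lentiviral transfer plasmid for stable overexpression of a human RUNX1 (AML1) point mutant, W79R, in mammalian cells. It derives from the EF1a_mCherry_P2A_Hygro_Barcode backbone, with the insert introduced by Gibson cloning. The sequenced record is 10,865 nt. In bacteria it replicates from a high-copy ColE1/pUC-type origin under ampicillin selection (AmpR). An f1 origin and an SV40/EM7-driven bleomycin/Zeocin resistance cassette also sit in the backbone, outside the packaged region.

The viral genome is transcribed from a CMV enhancer/promoter fused to a truncated 5' LTR, an arrangement that typically makes genomic RNA production Tat-independent. It is followed by the Ψ packaging signal with a partial gag sequence, the RRE for Rev-dependent nuclear export, and the cPPT/CTS. Within this framework, the human EF-1α promoter drives a single transcript encoding hygromycin phosphotransferase (hph) followed by the 1,359 bp RUNX1 W79R coding sequence. According to the plasmid name, the two are joined by a P2A self-cleaving peptide, which is not separately annotated but would fit the short gap between the two reading frames. Hygromycin-selected cells should therefore co-express the mutant transcription factor. Downstream lie a nef fragment, a loxP site, a truncated 3' LTR and a bGH polyadenylation signal. No WPRE is annotated, and the barcode named in the title is not annotated either, so its position cannot be given from this record.

The stated purpose is overexpression of the RUNX1 W79R protein. The associated study concerns phenotyping of RUNX1 coding variants, which suggests that the barcode identifies this variant in pooled experiments, although the record does not say so.
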