Features (pLannotate 1.2.2; 33 found; start..end, strand, type, name):
    108..437     +  promoter       SV40 promoter: SV40 enhancer and early promoter
    485..532     +  promoter       EM7 promoter: synthetic bacterial promoter&nbsp
    551..925     +  CDS            BleoR: antibiotic-binding protein; Sh ble from Streptoalloteichus hindustanus; confers resistance to bleomycin, phleomycin, and Zeocin™
    935..1060    +  CDS            ble (fragment): BLE_KLEPN - Experimental evidence at protein level: Swiss-Prot protein existence level 1. Binding protein with a strong affinity to the bleomycin family of antibiotics. Binds to CL990; an antimitotic-antibiotic compound. From Klebsiella pneumoniae.
   1055..1176    +  polyA_signal   SV40 poly(A) signal: SV40 polyadenylation signal
   1247..1269    -  protein_bind   lac operator (fragment): The lac repressor binds to the lac operator to inhibit transcription in E. coli. This inhibition can be relieved by adding lactose or isopropyl-β-D-thiogalactopyranoside (IPTG). lac repressor encoded by lacI
   1273..1303    -  promoter       lac promoter: promoter for the E. coli lac operon
   1318..1339    -  protein_bind   CAP binding site: CAP binding activates transcription in the presence of cAMP. E. coli catabolite activator protein
   1352..1444    -  CDS            lacI (fragment): lac repressor; lacI; The lac repressor binds to the lac operator to inhibit transcription in E. coli. This inhibition can be relieved by adding lactose or isopropyl-β-D-thiogalactopyranoside (IPTG).
   1627..2215    -  rep_origin     ori: high-copy-number ColE1/pMB1/pBR322/pUC origin of replication
   2386..3246    -  CDS            AmpR: β-lactamase; bla; confers resistance to ampicillin, carbenicillin, and related antibiotics
   3247..3351    -  promoter       AmpR promoter: bla
   3410..3462    -  misc_feature   bom (fragment): basis of mobility region from pBR322
   3617..3996    +  enhancer       CMV enhancer: human cytomegalovirus immediate early enhancer
   3997..4196    +  promoter       CMV promoter: human cytomegalovirus (CMV) immediate early promoter
   4214..4394    +  LTR            5' LTR (truncated): truncated 5' long terminal repeat (LTR) from HIV-1
   4441..4566    +  misc_feature   HIV-1 Ψ: packaging signal of human immunodeficiency virus type 1
   4550..4913    +  CDS            HIV-1 gag (fragment): gag protein from human immunodeficiency virus 1; gag
   5059..5292    +  misc_feature   RRE: The Rev response element (RRE) of HIV-1 allows for Rev-dependent mRNA export from the nucleus to the cytoplasm.
   5669..5769    +  CDS            Rev (fragment): human immunodeficiency virus 1 (HIV-1) Rev protein; rev; enhances nuclear export of unspliced and incompletely spliced viral mRNAs
   5819..5936    +  misc_feature   cPPT/CTS: central polypurine tract and central termination sequence of HIV-1
   5999..6065    +  CDS            small t antigen (fragment): SV40 (simian virus 40) small t antigen
   6072..7250    +  promoter       EF-1α promoter: strong constitutive promoter for human elongation factor EF-1α
   7267..7285    +  promoter       T7 promoter: promoter for bacteriophage T7 RNA polymerase
   7305..7341    -  misc_feature   MCS (fragment): pBluescript multiple cloning site
   7349..8371    +  CDS            hph: KHYB_ECOLX - Experimental evidence at protein level: Swiss-Prot protein existence level 1. The aminoglycoside phosphotransferases achieve inactivation of their antibiotic substrates by phosphorylation. Only phosphorylates hygromycin and closely related compounds such as demethyl analogs and destomycin. From Escherichia coli.
   8438..9796    +  CDS            RUNX1: RUNX1_HUMAN - Also known as AML1, CBFA2. Experimental evidence at protein level: Swiss-Prot protein existence level 1. Isoform AML-1L interferes with the transactivation activity of RUNX1. From Homo sapiens (Human).
   9880..9993    +  CDS            nef (fragment): NEF_HV1LA - Experimental evidence at protein level: Swiss-Prot protein existence level 1. Extracellular Nef protein targets CD4(+) T-lymphocytes for apoptosis by interacting with CXCR4 surface receptors. From Human immunodeficiency virus type 1 group M subtype B (isolate Lai) (HIV-1).
   9991..10024   +  protein_bind   loxP: Cre-mediated recombination occurs in the 8-bp core sequence (GCATACAT). Cre recombinase
  10049..10229   +  LTR            5' LTR (truncated): truncated 5' long terminal repeat (LTR) from HIV-1
  10261..10485   +  polyA_signal   bGH poly(A) signal: bovine growth hormone polyadenylation signal
  10489..10510   +  promoter       SV40 promoter (fragment): SV40 enhancer and early promoter
  10531..94      +  rep_origin     f1 ori (across the origin) (sequence partly withheld): f1 bacteriophage origin of replication; arrow indicates direction of (+) strand synthesis
>Addgene plasmid #170938 | EF1A_Hygro_P2A_RUNX1_W79R_Barcode | addgene full sequence | sequence record 336431 | Addgene NGS Result
ATCTCGGTCTATTCTTTTGATTTATAAGGGATTTTGCCGATTTCGGCCTATTGGTTAAAAAATGAGCTGA
TTTAACAAAAATTTAACGCGAATTAATTCTGTGGAATGTGTGTCAGTTAGGGTGTGGAAAGTCCCCAGGC
TCCCCAGCAGGCAGAAGTATGCAAAGCATGCATCTCAATTAGTCAGCAACCAGGTGTGGAAAGTCCCCAG
GCTCCCCAGCAGGCAGAAGTATGCAAAGCATGCATCTCAATTAGTCAGCAACCATAGTCCCGCCCCTAAC
TCCGCCCATCCCGCCCCTAACTCCGCCCAGTTCCGCCCATTCTCCGCCCCATGGCTGACTAATTTTTTTT
ATTTATGCAGAGGCCGAGGCCGCCTCTGCCTCTGAGCTATTCCAGAAGTAGTGAGGAGGCTTTTTTGGAG
GCCTAGGCTTTTGCAAAAAGCTCCCGGGAGCTTGTATATCCATTTTCGGATCTGATCAGCACGTGTTGAC
AATTAATCATCGGCATAGTATATCGGCATAGTATAATACGACAAGGTGAGGAACTAAACCATGGCCAAGT
TGACCAGTGCCGTTCCGGTGCTCACCGCGCGCGACGTCGCCGGAGCGGTCGAGTTCTGGACCGACCGGCT
CGGGTTCTCCCGGGACTTCGTGGAGGACGACTTCGCCGGTGTGGTCCGGGACGACGTGACCCTGTTCATC
AGCGCGGTCCAGGACCAGGTGGTGCCGGACAACACCCTGGCCTGGGTGTGGGTGCGCGGCCTGGACGAGC
TGTACGCCGAGTGGTCGGAGGTCGTGTCCACGAACTTCCGGGACGCCTCCGGGCCGGCCATGACCGAGAT
CGGCGAGCAGCCGTGGGGGCGGGAGTTCGCCCTGCGCGACCCGGCCGGCAACTGCGTGCACTTCGTGGCC
GAGGAGCAGGACTGACACGTGCTACGAGATTTCGATTCCACCGCCGCCTTCTATGAAAGGTTGGGCTTCG
GAATCGTTTTCCGGGACGCCGGCTGGATGATCCTCCAGCGCGGGGATCTCATGCTGGAGTTCTTCGCCCA
CCCCAACTTGTTTATTGCAGCTTATAATGGTTACAAATAAAGCAATAGCATCACAAATTTCACAAATAAA
GCATTTTTTTCACTGCATTCTAGTTGTGGTTTGTCCAAACTCATCAATGTATCTTATCATGTCTGTATAC
CGTCGACCTCTAGCTAGAGCTTGGCGTAATCATGGTCATAGCTGTTTCCTGTGTGAAATTGTTATCCGCT
CACAATTCCACACAACATACGAGCCGGAAGCATAAAGTGTAAAGCCTGGGGTGCCTAATGAGTGAGCTAA
CTCACATTAATTGCGTTGCGCTCACTGCCCGCTTTCCAGTCGGGAAACCTGTCGTGCCAGCTGCATTAAT
GAATCGGCCAACGCGCGGGGAGAGGCGGTTTGCGTATTGGGCGCTCTTCCGCTTCCTCGCTCACTGACTC
GCTGCGCTCGGTCGTTCGGCTGCGGCGAGCGGTATCAGCTCACTCAAAGGCGGTAATACGGTTATCCACA
GAATCAGGGGATAACGCAGGAAAGAACATGTGAGCAAAAGGCCAGCAAAAGGCCAGGAACCGTAAAAAGG
CCGCGTTGCTGGCGTTTTTCCATAGGCTCCGCCCCCCTGACGAGCATCACAAAAATCGACGCTCAAGTCA
GAGGTGGCGAAACCCGACAGGACTATAAAGATACCAGGCGTTTCCCCCTGGAAGCTCCCTCGTGCGCTCT
CCTGTTCCGACCCTGCCGCTTACCGGATACCTGTCCGCCTTTCTCCCTTCGGGAAGCGTGGCGCTTTCTC
ATAGCTCACGCTGTAGGTATCTCAGTTCGGTGTAGGTCGTTCGCTCCAAGCTGGGCTGTGTGCACGAACC
CCCCGTTCAGCCCGACCGCTGCGCCTTATCCGGTAACTATCGTCTTGAGTCCAACCCGGTAAGACACGAC
TTATCGCCACTGGCAGCAGCCACTGGTAACAGGATTAGCAGAGCGAGGTATGTAGGCGGTGCTACAGAGT
TCTTGAAGTGGTGGCCTAACTACGGCTACACTAGAAGAACAGTATTTGGTATCTGCGCTCTGCTGAAGCC
AGTTACCTTCGGAAAAAGAGTTGGTAGCTCTTGATCCGGCAAACAAACCACCGCTGGTAGCGGTGGTTTT
TTTGTTTGCAAGCAGCAGATTACGCGCAGAAAAAAAGGATCTCAAGAAGATCCTTTGATCTTTTCTACGG
GGTCTGACGCTCAGTGGAACGAAAACTCACGTTAAGGGATTTTGGTCATGAGATTATCAAAAAGGATCTT
CACCTAGATCCTTTTAAATTAAAAATGAAGTTTTAAATCAATCTAAAGTATATATGAGTAAACTTGGTCT
GACAGTTACCAATGCTTAATCAGTGAGGCACCTATCTCAGCGATCTGTCTATTTCGTTCATCCATAGTTG
CCTGACTCCCCGTCGTGTAGATAACTACGATACGGGAGGGCTTACCATCTGGCCCCAGTGCTGCAATGAT
ACCGCGAGACCCACGCTCACCGGCTCCAGATTTATCAGCAATAAACCAGCCAGCCGGAAGGGCCGAGCGC
AGAAGTGGTCCTGCAACTTTATCCGCCTCCATCCAGTCTATTAATTGTTGCCGGGAAGCTAGAGTAAGTA
GTTCGCCAGTTAATAGTTTGCGCAACGTTGTTGCCATTGCTACAGGCATCGTGGTGTCACGCTCGTCGTT
TGGTATGGCTTCATTCAGCTCCGGTTCCCAACGATCAAGGCGAGTTACATGATCCCCCATGTTGTGCAAA
AAAGCGGTTAGCTCCTTCGGTCCTCCGATCGTTGTCAGAAGTAAGTTGGCCGCAGTGTTATCACTCATGG
TTATGGCAGCACTGCATAATTCTCTTACTGTCATGCCATCCGTAAGATGCTTTTCTGTGACTGGTGAGTA
CTCAACCAAGTCATTCTGAGAATAGTGTATGCGGCGACCGAGTTGCTCTTGCCCGGCGTCAATACGGGAT
AATACCGCGCCACATAGCAGAACTTTAAAAGTGCTCATCATTGGAAAACGTTCTTCGGGGCGAAAACTCT
CAAGGATCTTACCGCTGTTGAGATCCAGTTCGATGTAACCCACTCGTGCACCCAACTGATCTTCAGCATC
TTTTACTTTCACCAGCGTTTCTGGGTGAGCAAAAACAGGAAGGCAAAATGCCGCAAAAAAGGGAATAAGG
GCGACACGGAAATGTTGAATACTCATACTCTTCCTTTTTCAATATTATTGAAGCATTTATCAGGGTTATT
GTCTCATGAGCGGATACATATTTGAATGTATTTAGAAAAATAAACAAATAGGGGTTCCGCGCACATTTCC
CCGAAAAGTGCCACCTGACGTCGACGGATCGGGAGATCTCCCGATCCCCTATGGTGCACTCTCAGTACAA
TCTGCTCTGATGCCGCATAGTTAAGCCAGTATCTGCTCCCTGCTTGTGTGTTGGAGGTCGCTGAGTAGTG
CGCGAGCAAAATTTAAGCTACAACAAGGCAAGGCTTGACCGACAATTGCATGAAGAATCTGCTTAGGGTT
AGGCGTTTTGCGCTGCTTCGCGATGTACGGGCCAGATATACGCGTTGACATTGATTATTGACTAGTTATT
AATAGTAATCAATTACGGGGTCATTAGTTCATAGCCCATATATGGAGTTCCGCGTTACATAACTTACGGT
AAATGGCCCGCCTGGCTGACCGCCCAACGACCCCCGCCCATTGACGTCAATAATGACGTATGTTCCCATA
GTAACGCCAATAGGGACTTTCCATTGACGTCAATGGGTGGAGTATTTACGGTAAACTGCCCACTTGGCAG
TACATCAAGTGTATCATATGCCAAGTACGCCCCCTATTGACGTCAATGACGGTAAATGGCCCGCCTGGCA
TTATGCCCAGTACATGACCTTATGGGACTTTCCTACTTGGCAGTACATCTACGTATTAGTCATCGCTATT
ACCATGGTGATGCGGTTTTGGCAGTACATCAATGGGCGTGGATAGCGGTTTGACTCACGGGGATTTCCAA
GTCTCCACCCCATTGACGTCAATGGGAGTTTGTTTTGGCACCAAAATCAACGGGACTTTCCAAAATGTCG
TAACAACTCCGCCCCATTGACGCAAATGGGCGGTAGGCGTGTACGGTGGGAGGTCTATATAAGCAGCGCG
TTTTGCCTGTACTGGGTCTCTCTGGTTAGACCAGATCTGAGCCTGGGAGCTCTCTGGCTAACTAGGGAAC
CCACTGCTTAAGCCTCAATAAAGCTTGCCTTGAGTGCTTCAAGTAGTGTGTGCCCGTCTGTTGTGTGACT
CTGGTAACTAGAGATCCCTCAGACCCTTTTAGTCAGTGTGGAAAATCTCTAGCAGTGGCGCCCGAACAGG
GACTTGAAAGCGAAAGGGAAACCAGAGGAGCTCTCTCGACGCAGGACTCGGCTTGCTGAAGCGCGCACGG
CAAGAGGCGAGGGGCGGCGACTGGTGAGTACGCCAAAAATTTTGACTAGCGGAGGCTAGAAGGAGAGAGA
TGGGTGCGAGAGCGTCAGTATTAAGCGGGGGAGAATTAGATCGCGATGGGAAAAAATTCGGTTAAGGCCA
GGGGGAAAGAAAAAATATAAATTAAAACATATAGTATGGGCAAGCAGGGAGCTAGAACGATTCGCAGTTA
ATCCTGGCCTGTTAGAAACATCAGAAGGCTGTAGACAAATACTGGGACAGCTACAACCATCCCTTCAGAC
AGGATCAGAAGAACTTAGATCATTATATAATACAGTAGCAACCCTCTATTGTGTGCATCAAAGGATAGAG
ATAAAAGACACCAAGGAAGCTTTAGACAAGATAGAGGAAGAGCAAAACAAAAGTAAGACCACCGCACAGC
AAGCGGCCGCTGATCTTCAGACCTGGAGGAGGAGATATGAGGGACAATTGGAGAAGTGAATTATATAAAT
ATAAAGTAGTAAAAATTGAACCATTAGGAGTAGCACCCACCAAGGCAAAGAGAAGAGTGGTGCAGAGAGA
AAAAAGAGCAGTGGGAATAGGAGCTTTGTTCCTTGGGTTCTTGGGAGCAGCAGGAAGCACTATGGGCGCA
GCGTCAATGACGCTGACGGTACAGGCCAGACAATTATTGTCTGGTATAGTGCAGCAGCAGAACAATTTGC
TGAGGGCTATTGAGGCGCAACAGCATCTGTTGCAACTCACAGTCTGGGGCATCAAGCAGCTCCAGGCAAG
AATCCTGGCTGTGGAAAGATACCTAAAGGATCAACAGCTCCTGGGGATTTGGGGTTGCTCTGGAAAACTC
ATTTGCACCACTGCTGTGCCTTGGAATGCTAGTTGGAGTAATAAATCTCTGGAACAGATTTGGAATCACA
CGACCTGGATGGAGTGGGACAGAGAAATTAACAATTACACAAGCTTAATACACTCCTTAATTGAAGAATC
GCAAAACCAGCAAGAAAAGAATGAACAAGAATTATTGGAATTAGATAAATGGGCAAGTTTGTGGAATTGG
TTTAACATAACAAATTGGCTGTGGTATATAAAATTATTCATAATGATAGTAGGAGGCTTGGTAGGTTTAA
GAATAGTTTTTGCTGTACTTTCTATAGTGAATAGAGTTAGGCAGGGATATTCACCATTATCGTTTCAGAC
CCACCTCCCAACCCCGAGGGGACCCGACAGGCCCGAAGGAATAGAAGAAGAAGGTGGAGAGAGAGACAGA
GACAGATCCATTCGATTAGTGAACGGATCGGCACTGCGTGCGCCAATTCTGCAGACAAATGGCAGTATTC
ATCCACAATTTTAAAAGAAAAGGGGGGATTGGGGGGTACAGTGCAGGGGAAAGAATAGTAGACATAATAG
CAACAGACATACAAACTAAAGAATTACAAAAACAAATTACAAAAATTCAAAATTTTCGGGTTTATTACAG
GGACAGCAGAGATCCAGTTTGGTTAATTAATCGATAAGCTTTGCAAAGATGGATAAAGTTTTAAACAGAG
AGGAATCTTTGCAGCTAATGGACCTTCTAGGTCTTGAAAGGAGTGGGAATTGGCTCCGGTGCCCGTCAGT
GGGCAGAGCGCACATCGCCCACAGTCCCCGAGAAGTTGGGGGGAGGGGTCGGCAATTGAACCGGTGCCTA
GAGAAGGTGGCGCGGGGTAAACTGGGAAAGTGATGTCGTGTACTGGCTCCGCCTTTTTCCCGAGGGTGGG
GGAGAACCGTATATAAGTGCAGTAGTCGCCGTGAACGTTCTTTTTCGCAACGGGTTTGCCGCCAGAACAC
AGGTAAGTGCCGTGTGTGGTTCCCGCGGGCCTGGCCTCTTTACGGGTTATGGCCCTTGCGTGCCTTGAAT
TACTTCCACCTGGCTGCAGTACGTGATTCTTGATCCCGAGCTTCGGGTTGGAAGTGGGTGGGAGAGTTCG
AGGCCTTGCGCTTAAGGAGCCCCTTCGCCTCGTGCTTGAGTTGAGGCCTGGCCTGGGCGCTGGGGCCGCC
GCGTGCGAATCTGGTGGCACCTTCGCGCCTGTCTCGCTGCTTTCGATAAGTCTCTAGCCATTTAAAATTT
TTGATGACCTGCTGCGACGCTTTTTTTCTGGCAAGATAGTCTTGTAAATGCGGGCCAAGATCTGCACACT
GGTATTTCGGTTTTTGGGGCCGCGGGCGGCGACGGGGCCCGTGCGTCCCAGCGCACATGTTCGGCGAGGC
GGGGCCTGCGAGCGCGGCCACCGAGAATCGGACGGGGGTAGTCTCAAGCTGGCCGGCCTGCTCTGGTGCC
TGGCCTCGCGCCGCCGTGTATCGCCCCGCCCTGGGCGGCAAGGCTGGCCCGGTCGGCACCAGTTGCGTGA
GCGGAAAGATGGCCGCTTCCCGGCCCTGCTGCAGGGAGCTCAAAATGGAGGACGCGGCGCTCGGGAGAGC
GGGCGGGTGAGTCACCCACACAAAGGAAAAGGGCCTTTCCGTCCTCAGCCGTCGCTTCATGTGACTCCAC
GGAGTACCGGGCGCCGTCCAGGCACCTCGATTAGTTCTCGAGCTTTTGGAGTACGTCGTCTTTAGGTTGG
GGGGAGGGGTTTTATGCGATGGAGTTTCCCCACACTGAGTGGGTGGAGACTGAAGTTAGGCCAGCTTGGC
ACTTGATGTAATTCTCCTTGGAATTTGCCCTTTTTGAGTTTGGATCTTGGTTCATTCTCAAGCCTCAGAC
AGTGGTTCAAAGTTTTTTTCTTCCATTTCAGGTGTCGTGAGGAATTAGCTTGGTACTAATACGACTCACT
ATAGGGAGACCCAAGCTGGCTAGGTAAGCTTGATATCGAATTCCTGCAGCCCGGGGGATCCCGCCACCAT
GAAAAAGCCTGAACTCACCGCGACGTCTGTCGAGAAGTTTCTGATCGAAAAGTTCGACAGCGTCTCCGAC
CTGATGCAGCTCTCGGAGGGCGAAGAATCTCGTGCTTTCAGCTTCGATGTAGGAGGGCGTGGATATGTCC
TGCGGGTAAATAGCTGCGCCGATGGTTTCTACAAAGATCGTTATGTTTATCGGCACTTTGCATCGGCCGC
GCTCCCGATTCCGGAAGTGCTTGACATTGGGGAATTCAGCGAGAGCCTGACCTATTGCATCTCCCGCCGT
GCACAGGGTGTCACGTTGCAAGACCTGCCTGAAACCGAACTGCCCGCTGTTCTGCAGCCGGTCGCGGAGG
CCATGGATGCGATCGCTGCGGCCGATCTTAGCCAGACGAGCGGGTTCGGCCCATTCGGACCGCAAGGAAT
CGGTCAATACACTACATGGCGTGATTTCATATGCGCGATTGCTGATCCCCATGTGTATCACTGGCAAACT
GTGATGGACGACACCGTCAGTGCGTCCGTCGCGCAGGCTCTCGATGAGCTGATGCTTTGGGCCGAGGACT
GCCCCGAAGTCCGGCACCTCGTGCACGCGGATTTCGGCTCCAACAATGTCCTGACGGACAATGGCCGCAT
AACAGCGGTCATTGACTGGAGCGAGGCGATGTTCGGGGATTCCCAATACGAGGTCGCCAACATCTTCTTC
TGGAGGCCGTGGTTGGCTTGTATGGAGCAGCAGACGCGCTACTTCGAGCGGAGGCATCCGGAGCTTGCAG
GATCGCCGCGGCTCCGGGCGTATATGCTCCGCATTGGTCTTGACCAACTCTATCAGAGCTTGGTTGACGG
CAATTTCGATGATGCAGCTTGGGCGCAGGGTCGATGCGACGCAATCGTCCGATCCGGAGCCGGGACTGTC
GGGCGTACACAAATCGCCCGCAGAAGCGCGGCCGTCTGGACCGATGGCTGTGTAGAAGTACTCGCCGATA
GTGGAAACCGACGCCCCAGCACTCGTCCGAGGGCAAAGGAAGGATCCGGCGCAACAAACTTCTCTCTGCT
GAAACAAGCCGGAGATGTCGAAGAGAATCCTGGACCGATGCGTATCCCCGTAGATGCCAGCACGAGCCGC
CGCTTCACGCCGCCTTCCACCGCGCTGAGCCCAGGCAAGATGAGCGAGGCGTTGCCGCTGGGCGCCCCGG
ACGCCGGCGCTGCCCTGGCCGGCAAGCTGAGGAGCGGCGACCGCAGCATGGTGGAGGTGCTGGCCGACCA
CCCGGGCGAGCTGGTGCGCACCGACAGCCCCAACTTCCTCTGCTCCGTGCTGCCTACGCACAGGCGCTGC
AACAAGACCCTGCCCATCGCTTTCAAGGTGGTGGCCCTAGGGGATGTTCCAGATGGCACTCTGGTCACTG
TGATGGCTGGCAATGATGAAAACTACTCGGCTGAGCTGAGAAATGCTACCGCAGCCATGAAGAACCAGGT
TGCAAGATTTAATGACCTCAGGTTTGTCGGTCGAAGTGGAAGAGGGAAAAGCTTCACTCTGACCATCACT
GTCTTCACAAACCCACCGCAAGTCGCCACCTACCACAGAGCCATCAAAATCACAGTGGATGGGCCCCGAG
AACCTCGAAGACATCGGCAGAAACTAGATGATCAGACCAAGCCCGGGAGCTTGTCCTTTTCCGAGCGGCT
CAGTGAACTGGAGCAGCTGCGGCGCACAGCCATGAGGGTCAGCCCACACCACCCAGCCCCCACGCCCAAC
CCTCGTGCCTCCCTGAACCACTCCACTGCCTTTAACCCTCAGCCTCAGAGTCAGATGCAGGATACAAGGC
AGATCCAACCATCCCCACCGTGGTCCTACGATCAGTCCTACCAATACCTGGGATCCATTGCCTCTCCTTC
TGTGCACCCAGCAACGCCCATTTCACCTGGACGTGCCAGCGGCATGACAACCCTCTCTGCAGAACTTTCC
AGTCGACTCTCAACGGCACCCGACCTGACAGCGTTCAGCGACCCGCGCCAGTTCCCCGCGCTGCCCTCCA
TCTCCGACCCCCGCATGCACTATCCAGGCGCCTTCACCTACTCCCCGACGCCGGTCACCTCGGGCATCGG
CATCGGCATGTCGGCCATGGGCTCGGCCACGCGCTACCACACCTACCTGCCGCCGCCCTACCCCGGCTCG
TCGCAAGCGCAGGGAGGCCCGTTCCAAGCCAGCTCGCCCTCCTACCACCTGTACTACGGCGCCTCGGCCG
GCTCCTACCAGTTCTCCATGGTGGGCGGCGAGCGCTCGCCGCCGCGCATCCTGCCGCCCTGCACCAACGC
CTCCACCGGCTCCGCGCTGCTCAACCCCAGCCTCCCGAACCAGAGCGACGTGGTGGAGGCCGAGGGCAGC
CACAGCAACTCCCCCACCAACATGGCGCCCTCCGCGCGCCTGGAGGAGGCCGTGTGGAGGCCCTACTGAC
TAGCTAAGTTAGAACTATTTCCTGGCTGTTACGCGCTTACTACCACACTACTGACGGGCTTGTTAAACAG
TGAACCGCCCGCCCCACGACCCGCAGCGCCCGACCGAAAGGAGCGCACGACCCCATGCATCGAACAAAAG
AAAAGGGGGGACTGGAAGGGCTAATTCACTCCCAACGAAGACAAGATATCATAACTTCGTATAGCATACA
TTATACGAAGTTATCGTCTAGCTGGTCCGGACTGTACTGGGTCTCTCTGGTTAGACCAGATCTGAGCCTG
GGAGCTCTCTGGCTAACTAGGGAACCCACTGCTTAAGCCTCAATAAAGCTTGCCTTGAGTGCTTCAAGTA
GTGTGTGCCCGTCTGTTGTGTGACTCTGGTAACTAGAGATCCCTCAGACCCTTTTAGTCAGTGTGGAAAA
TCTCTAGCAGGGCCCGTTTAAACCCGCTGATCAGCCTCGACTGTGCCTTCTAGTTGCCAGCCATCTGTTG
TTTGCCCCTCCCCCGTGCCTTCCTTGACCCTGGAAGGTGCCACTCCCACTGTCCTTTCCTAATAAAATGA
GGAAATTGCATCGCATTGTCTGAGTAGGTGTCATTCTATTCTGGGGGGTGGGGTGGGGCAGGACAGCAAG
GGGGAGGATTGGGAAGACAATAGCAGGCATGCTGGGGATGCGGTGGGCTCTATGGCTTCTGAGGCGGAAA
GAACCAGCTGGGGCTCTAGGGGGTATCCCC
[124 nt withheld, positions 10531-10654]
C
[91 nt withheld, positions 10656-10746]
A
[49 nt withheld, positions 10748-10796]
CCTTTGACGTTGGAGTCCACGTTCTTT
[37 nt withheld, positions 10824-10860]
ACCCT
